Addgene plasmid #159506: pAV-U6+27-Linear-3_PolyU(4)_HairpinDistance(10)nts_Tornado-Corn
Purpose: Tests for the impacts 4 uracils in a poly-uracil tract in conjunctiuon with a hairpin 10 nts upstream have on human polymerase III transcription elongation from a U6 promoter.
Depositing lab: Julius Lucks. Depositing organization: Northwestern University. Publication: RNA Sequence and Structure Determinants of Pol III Transcriptional Termination in Human Cells. Verosloff MS, Corcoran WK, Dolberg TB, Bushhouse DZ, Leonard JN, Lucks JB. J Mol Biol. 2021 Jun 25;433(13):166978. doi: 10.1016/j.jmb.2021.166978. Epub 2021 Apr 1. PubMed 33811918.
Backbone
  Vector backbone: pAV
  Vector type: Mammalian Expression
Growth in bacteria
  Bacterial resistance: Ampicillin, 100 μg/mL
  Growth temperature: 37°C
  Growth strain: DH5alpha
  Copy number: Unknown
Gene/Insert
  Gene/Insert name: Termination Module:Linear-3_PolyU(4)_HairpinDistance(10)nts
  Species: Synthetic
  Promoter: U6-27
  Cloning method: Gibson Cloning
  Sequencing primers: 5′ F_U6. MV.o87:GAAAGTAATAATTTCTTGGGTAGTTTG; 3′ MV.O12:gcaataaacaagttactagtcc
Terms and licenses: Academic/Nonprofit Terms; Industry Terms: Not Available to Industry
How to cite: pAV-U6+27-Linear-3_PolyU(4)_HairpinDistance(10)nts_Tornado-Corn was a gift from Julius Lucks (Addgene plasmid # 159506 ; http://n2t.net/addgene:159506 ; RRID:Addgene_159506)
