[The description below was written by a language model from this plasmid's Addgene catalogue record and pLannotate feature annotations shown in this document.]
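Description:
pAV-U6+27-Linear-3_PolyU(4)_HairpinDistance(10)nts_Tornado-Corn is a 6,276 nt mammalian expression plasmid on the pAV backbone, built as one member of a series that probes how RNA sequence and structure influence termination by human RNA polymerase III. It is propagated in E. coli through a high-copy ColE1/pUC-type origin with ampicillin selection (AmpR with its bla promoter), and it also carries an f1 phage origin. Fragments of AAV2 inverted terminal repeats are annotated flanking the mammalian portion, a legacy of the AAV-derived backbone. The record does not describe any use for viral packaging, and both repeats are annotated only as partial.

The payload is driven by the human U6 promoter in its U6+27 form, which retains the first 27 nucleotides of U6 snRNA at the 5′ end of the transcript. Downstream sits a synthetic termination module, inserted by Gibson assembly, that combines a tract of four uracils with a hairpin positioned 10 nucleotides upstream. This is followed by the Tornado-Corn reporter indicated by the name. The annotated twister ribozyme fragment and tRNA-like scaffold fit the Tornado design, in which flanking ribozymes cleave the transcript so it can be circularised in cells, here stabilising the fluorogenic Corn aptamer. Polymerase that reads through the test module should therefore produce the reporter RNA, whereas termination at the poly-U tract should not, giving a readout of termination efficiency.

On the opposite strand, an SV40 enhancer/early promoter drives a Tn5-derived neomycin/kanamycin resistance gene (neo, with adjacent ble and transposase fragments), followed by the SV40 small t intron and a poly(A) signal. This offers potential selection in mammalian cells.
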