Features (pLannotate 1.2.2; 21 found; start..end, strand, type, name):
      7..136     +  repeat_region  AAV2 ITR (fragment): inverted terminal repeat of adeno-associated virus serotype 2 inverted
    159..226     +  CDS            lacZα (fragment): LacZα fragment of β-galactosidase; lacZ fragment
    257..685     -  rep_origin     f1 ori (sequence partly withheld): f1 bacteriophage origin of replication; arrow indicates direction of (+) strand synthesis
    712..816     +  promoter       AmpR promoter: bla
    817..1677    +  CDS            AmpR: β-lactamase; bla; confers resistance to ampicillin, carbenicillin, and related antibiotics
   1848..2436    +  rep_origin     ori: high-copy-number ColE1/pMB1/pBR322/pUC origin of replication
   2601..2649    -  repeat_region  AAV2 ITR (fragment): inverted terminal repeat of adeno-associated virus serotype 2 inverted
   2705..2839    -  polyA_signal   SV40 poly(A) signal: SV40 polyadenylation signal
   2862..2945    -  CDS            large T antigen (fragment): large T antigen from SV40 (simian virus 40)
   3264..3284    -  CDS            SV40 NLS: nuclear localization signal of SV40 (simian virus 40) large T antigen
   3414..3479    -  intron         small t intron: SV40 (simian virus 40) small t antigen intron
   3481..3555    -  CDS            small t antigen (fragment): SV40 (simian virus 40) small t antigen
   3558..3878    -  CDS            ble (fragment): BLE_KLEPN - Experimental evidence at protein level: Swiss-Prot protein existence level 1. Binding protein with a strong affinity to the bleomycin family of antibiotics. Binds to CL990; an antimitotic-antibiotic compound. From Klebsiella pneumoniae.
   3902..4693    -  CDS            neo: KKA2_KLEPN - Also known as kan, nptII. Experimental evidence at protein level: Swiss-Prot protein existence level 1. Resistance to kanamycin, neomycin, paromomycin, ribostamycin, butirosin and gentamicin B. From Klebsiella pneumoniae.
   4725..5048    -  CDS            tnpA (fragment): TN5P_ECOLX - Also known as tnp. Experimental evidence at protein level: Swiss-Prot protein existence level 1. Mediates transposition of transposon Tn5 by a 'cut and paste' mechanism. First, the monomeric transposase binds the 19 bp inverted DNA repeats flanking the transposon. Then, dimerization of the DNA- bound transposase creates a synaptic DNA complex. After nicking of the first DNA strand, excision of the transposon proceeds through a series of intermediates. The transposase then mediates the insertion of the transposon at a new site by strand transfer. The activity of the wild- type tran
   5050..5379    -  promoter       SV40 promoter: SV40 enhancer and early promoter
   5412..5652    +  promoter       U6 promoter: RNA polymerase III promoter for human U6 snRNA
   5737..5803    +  ncRNA          twister-P3 (fragment): Accession: RF03154 - type-P3 twister ribozyme
   5810..5921    +  ncRNA          tRNA: Accession: RF00005 - tRNA
   6035..6055    +  misc_feature   MCS (fragment): pUC18/19 multiple cloning site
   6113..6234    +  polyA_signal   SV40 poly(A) signal: SV40 polyadenylation signal
>Addgene plasmid #159506 | pAV-U6+27-Linear-3_PolyU(4)_HairpinDistance(10)nts_Tornado-Corn | addgene full sequence | sequence record 311732 | Addgene NGS Result
ACTACAAGGAACCCCTAGTGATGGAGTTGGCCACTCCCTCTCTGCGCGCTCGCTCGCTCACTGAGGCCGG
GCGACCAAAGGTCGCCCGACGCCCGGGCTTTGCCCGGGCGGCCTCAGTGAGCGAGCGAGCGCGCAGAGAG
GGACAGATCTGCAGATCTGCTGGCGTAATAGCGAAGAGGCCCGCACCGATCGCCCTTCCCAACAGTTGCG
CAGCCTGAATGGCGAATGGAAATTGTAAGCGTTAATATTTTGTTAAAATTCGCGTTAAATTTTTGTTAAA
TCAGCTCATTTTTTAACCAATAGGCCGAAATCGGCAAAATCCCTTATAAATCAAAAGAATAGACCGAGAT
AGGGT
[37 nt withheld, positions 356-392]
AAAGAACGTGGACTCCAACGTCAAAGG
[49 nt withheld, positions 420-468]
T
[91 nt withheld, positions 470-560]
G
[124 nt withheld, positions 562-685]
CAGGTGGCACTTTTCGGGGAAATGTGCGCGGAACCCCTATTTGTTTATTTTTCTAAATACATTCAAATAT
GTATCCGCTCATGAGACAATAACCCTGATAAATGCTTCAATAATATTGAAAAAGGAAGAGTATGAGTATT
CAACATTTCCGTGTCGCCCTTATTCCCTTTTTTGCGGCATTTTGCCTTCCTGTTTTTGCTCACCCAGAAA
CGCTGGTGAAAGTAAAAGATGCTGAAGATCAGTTGGGTGCACGAGTGGGTTACATCGAACTGGATCTCAA
CAGCGGTAAGATCCTTGAGAGTTTTCGCCCCGAAGAACGTTTTCCAATGATGAGCACTTTTAAAGTTCTG
CTATGTGGCGCGGTATTATCCCGTATTGACGCCGGGCAAGAGCAACTCGGTCGCCGCATACACTATTCTC
AGAATGACTTGGTTGAGTACTCACCAGTCACAGAAAAGCATCTTACGGATGGCATGACAGTAAGAGAATT
ATGCAGTGCTGCCATAACCATGAGTGATAACACTGCGGCCAACTTACTTCTGACAACGATCGGAGGACCG
AAGGAGCTAACCGCTTTTTTGCACAACATGGGGGATCATGTAACTCGCCTTGATCGTTGGGAACCGGAGC
TGAATGAAGCCATACCAAACGACGAGCGTGACACCACGATGCCTGTAGCAATGGCAACAACGTTGCGCAA
ACTATTAACTGGCGAACTACTTACTCTAGCTTCCCGGCAACAATTAATAGACTGGATGGAGGCGGATAAA
GTTGCAGGACCACTTCTGCGCTCGGCCCTTCCGGCTGGCTGGTTTATTGCTGATAAATCTGGAGCCGGTG
AGCGTGGGTCTCGCGGTATCATTGCAGCACTGGGGCCAGATGGTAAGCCCTCCCGTATCGTAGTTATCTA
CACGACGGGGAGTCAGGCAACTATGGATGAACGAAATAGACAGATCGCTGAGATAGGTGCCTCACTGATT
AAGCATTGGTAACTGTCAGACCAAGTTTACTCATATATACTTTAGATTGATTTAAAACTTCATTTTTAAT
TTAAAAGGATCTAGGTGAAGATCCTTTTTGATAATCTCATGACCAAAATCCCTTAACGTGAGTTTTCGTT
CCACTGAGCGTCAGACCCCGTAGAAAAGATCAAAGGATCTTCTTGAGATCCTTTTTTTCTGCGCGTAATC
TGCTGCTTGCAAACAAAAAAACCACCGCTACCAGCGGTGGTTTGTTTGCCGGATCAAGAGCTACCAACTC
TTTTTCCGAAGGTAACTGGCTTCAGCAGAGCGCAGATACCAAATACTGTTCTTCTAGTGTAGCCGTAGTT
AGGCCACCACTTCAAGAACTCTGTAGCACCGCCTACATACCTCGCTCTGCTAATCCTGTTACCAGTGGCT
GCTGCCAGTGGCGATAAGTCGTGTCTTACCGGGTTGGACTCAAGACGATAGTTACCGGATAAGGCGCAGC
GGTCGGGCTGAACGGGGGGTTCGTGCACACAGCCCAGCTTGGAGCGAACGACCTACACCGAACTGAGATA
CCTACAGCGTGAGCTATGAGAAAGCGCCACGCTTCCCGAAGGGAGAAAGGCGGACAGGTATCCGGTAAGC
GGCAGGGTCGGAACAGGAGAGCGCACGAGGGAGCTTCCAGGGGGAAACGCCTGGTATCTTTATAGTCCTG
TCGGGTTTCGCCACCTCTGACTTGAGCGTCGATTTTTGTGATGCTCGTCAGGGGGGCGGAGCCTATGGAA
AAACGCCAGCAACGCGGCCTTTTTACGGTTCCTGGCCTTTTGCTGGCCTTTTGCTCACATGTTCTTTCCT
GCGTTATCCCCTGATTCTGTGGATAACCGTATTACCGCCTTTGAGTGAGCTGATACCGCTCGCCGCAGCC
GAACGACCGAGCGCAGCGAGTCAGTGAGCGAGCGCGCAGAGAGGGAGTGGCCAACTCCATCACTAGGGGT
TCCTGGAGGGGTGGAGTCGTGACGTGAATTACGTCATAGGGTTAGGGAGGTCCTGGATCGATCCAGACAT
GATAAGATACATTGATGAGTTTGGACAAACCACAACTAGAATGCAGTGAAAAAAATGCTTTATTTGTGAA
ATTTGTGATGCTATTGCTTTATTTGTAACCATTATAAGCTGCAATAAACAAGTTAACAACAACAATTGCA
TTCATTTTATGTTTCAGGTTCAGGGGGAGGTGTGGGAGGTTTTTTAAAGCAAGTAAAACCTCTACAAATG
TGGTATGGCTGATTATGATCTCTAGTCAAGGCACTATACATCAAATATTCCTTATTAACCCCTTTACAAA
TTAAAAAGCTAAAGGTACACAATTTTTGAGCATAGTTATTAATAGCAGACACTCTATGCCTGTGTGGAGT
AAGAAAAAACAGTATGTTATGATTATAACTGTTATGCCTACTTATAAAGGTTACAGAATATTTTTCCATA
ATTTTCTTGTATAGCAGTGCAGCTTTTTCCTTTGTGGTGTAAATAGCAAAGCAAGCAAGAGTTCTATTAC
TAAACACAGCATGACTCAAAAAACTTAGCAATTCTGAAGGAAAGTCCTTGGGGTCTTCTACCTTTCTCTT
CTTTTTTGGAGGAGTAGAATGTTGAGAGTCAGCAGTAGCCTCATCATCACTAGATGGCATTTCTTCTGAG
CAAAACAGGTTTTCCTCATTAAAGGCATTCCACCACTGCTCCCATTCATCAGTTCCATAGGTTGGAATCT
AAAATACACAAACAATTAGAATCAGTAGTTTAACACATTATACACTTAAAAATTTTATATTTACCTTAGA
GCTTTAAATCTCTGTAGGTAGTTTGTCCAATTATGTCACACCACAGAAGTAAGGTTCCTTCACAAAGATC
CGGACCAAAGCGGCCATCGTGCCTCCCCACTCCTGCAGTTCGGGGGCATGGATGCGCGGATAGCCGCTGC
TGGTTTCCTGGATGCCGACGGATTTGCACTGCCGGTAGAACTCCGCGAGGTCGTCCAGCCTCAGGCAGCA
GCTGAACCAACTCGCGAGGGGATCGAGCCCGGGGTGGGCGAAGAACTCCAGCATGAGATCCCCGCGCTGG
AGGATCATCCAGCCGGCGTCCCGGAAAACGATTCCGAAGCCCAACCTTTCATAGAAGGCGGCGGTGGAAT
CGAAATCTCGTGATGGCAGGTTGGGCGTCGCTTGGTCGGTCATTTCGAACCCCAGAGTCCCGCTCAGAAG
AACTCGTCAAGAAGGCGATAGAAGGCGATGCGCTGCGAATCGGGAGCGGCGATACCGTAAAGCACGAGGA
AGCGGTCAGCCCATTCGCCGCCAAGCTCTTCAGCAATATCACGGGTAGCCAACGCTATGTCCTGATAGCG
GTCCGCCACACCCAGCCGGCCACAGTCGATGAATCCAGAAAAGCGGCCATTTTCCACCATGATATTCGGC
AAGCAGGCATCGCCATGGGTCACGACGAGATCCTCGCCGTCGGGCATGCGCGCCTTGAGCCTGGCGAACA
GTTCGGCTGGCGCGAGCCCCTGATGCTCTTCGTCCAGATCATCCTGATCGACAAGACCGGCTTCCATCCG
AGTACGTGCTCGCTCGATGCGATGTTTCGCTTGGTGGTCGAATGGGCAGGTAGCCGGATCAAGCGTATGC
AGCCGCCGCATTGCATCAGCCATGATGGATACTTTCTCGGCAGGAGCAAGGTGAGATGACAGGAGATCCT
GCCCCGGCACTTCGCCCAATAGCAGCCAGTCCCTTCCCGCTTCAGTGACAACGTCGAGCACAGCTGCGCA
AGGAACGCCCGTCGTGGCCAGCCACGATAGCCGCGCTGCCTCGTCCTGCAGTTCATTCAGGGCACCGGAC
AGGTCGGTCTTGACAAAAAGAACCGGGCGCCCCTGCGCTGACAGCCGGAACACGGCGGCATCAGAGCAGC
CGATTGTCTGTTGTGCCCAGTCATAGCCGAATAGCCTCTCCACCCAAGCGGCCGGAGAACCTGCGTGCAA
TCCATCTTGTTCAATCATGCGAAACGATCCTCATCCTGTCTCTTGATCAGATCTTGATCCCCTGCGCCAT
CAGATCCTTGGCGGCAAGAAAGCCATCCAGTTTACTTTGCAGGGCTTCCCAACCTTACCAGAGGGCGCCC
CAGCTGGCAATTCCGGTTCGCTTGCTGTCCATAAAACCGCCCAGTCTAGCTATCGCCATGTAAGCCCACT
GCAAGCTACCTGCTTTCTCTTTGCGCTTGCGTTTTCCCTTGTCCAGATAGCCCAGTAGCTGACATTCATC
CGGGGTCAGCACCGTTTCTGCGGACTGGCTTTCTACGTGTTCCGCTTCCTTTAGCAGCCCTTGCGCCCTG
AGTGCTTGCGGCAGCGTGAAGCTTTTTGCAAAAGCCTAGGCCTCCAAAAAAGCCTCCTCACTACTTCTGG
AATAGCTCAGAGGCCGAGGCGGCCTCGGCCTCTGCATAAATAAAAAAAATTAGTCAGCCATGGGGCGGAG
AATGGGCGGAACTGGGCGGAGTTAGGGGCGGGATGGGCGGAGTTAGGGGCGGGACTATGGTTGCTGACTA
ATTGAGATGCATGCTTTGCATACTTCTGCCTGCTGGGGAGCCTGGGGACTTTCCACACCTGGTTGCTGAC
TAATTGAGATGCATGCTTTGCATACTTCTGCCTGCTGGGGAGCCTGGGGACTTTCCACACCCTAACTGAC
ACACATTCCACAGCCGGATCCAAGGTCGGGCAGGAAGAGGGCCTATTTCCCATGATTCCTTCATATTTGC
ATATACGATACAAGGCTGTTAGAGAGATAATTAGAATTAATTTGACTGTAAACACAAAGATATTAGTACA
AAATACGTGACGTAGAAAGTAATAATTTCTTGGGTAGTTTGCAGTTTTAAAATTATGTTTTAAAATGGAC
TATCATATGCTTACCGTAACTTGAAAGTATTTCGATTTCTTGGCTTTATATATCTTGTGGAAAGGACGAA
ACACCGTGCTCGCTTCGGCAGCACATATACTAGCAGGGTTGCGGCTTTCTGCTGCAATCCCAACTCCAAT
TTTCGACGGCCATCAGTCGCCGGTCCCAAGCCCGGATAAAATGGGAGGGGGCGGGAAACCGCCTAACCAT
GCCGACTGATGGCAGGCCCGGATAGCTCAGTCGGTAGAGCAGCGGCCGCGCGATTCGAGGAAGGAGGTCT
GAGGAGGTCACTGAATCGCGCGGCCGCGGGTCCAGGGTTCAAGTCCCTGTTCGGGCCTGCCATCAGTCGG
CGTGGACTGTAGAACACTGCCAATGCCGGTCCCAAGCCCGGATAAAAGTGGAGGGTACAGTCCACGCTCT
AGAGCGGACTTCGGTCCGCTTTTTACTAGGACCTGCAGGCATGCAAGCTTGACGTCGGTTACCGATATCC
ATATGGCGGCCGCATCGATCTCGAGCCGCGGACTAGTAACTTGTTTATTGCAGCTTATAATGGTTACAAA
TAAAGCAATAGCATCACAAATTTCACAAATAAAGCATTTTTTTCACTGCATTCTAGTTGTGGTTTGTCCA
AACTCATCAATGTATCTTATCATGTCTTACGTAGATAAGTAGCATGGCGGGTTAATCATTA
