>Addgene plasmid #159506 | pAV-U6+27-Linear-3_PolyU(4)_HairpinDistance(10)nts_Tornado-Corn | depositor partial sequence | sequence record 308348 | 27-Termination_Module
GTGCTCGCTTCGGCAGCACATATACTAGCAGGGTTGCGGCTTTCTGCTGCAATCCCAACTCCAATTTT
