>Addgene plasmid #159506 | pAV-U6+27-Linear-3_PolyU(4)_HairpinDistance(10)nts_Tornado-Corn | depositor partial sequence | sequence record 308349 | Tornado-Corn
GGCCATCAGTCGCCGGTCCCAAGCCCGGATAAAATGGGAGGGGGCGGGAAACCGCCTAACCATGCCGACT
GATGGCAGGCCCGGATAGCTCAGTCGGTAGAGCAGCGGCCGCGCGATTCGAGGAAGGAGGTCTGAGGAGG
TCACTGAATCGCGCGGCCGCGGGTCCAGGGTTCAAGTCCCTGTTCGGGCCTGCCATCAGTCGGCGTGGAC
TGTAGAACACTGCCAATGCCGGTCCCAAGCCCGGATAAAAGTGGAGGGTACAGTCCACGCTCTAGAGCGG
ACTTCGGTCCGCTTTT
